Addgene plasmid #25792: pLL3.7_hsa-miR-150
Depositing lab: Judy Lieberman. Depositing organization: Boston Children's Hospital. Publication: miR-34a contributes to megakaryocytic differentiation of K562 cells independently of p53. Navarro F, Gutman D, Meire E, Caceres M, Rigoutsos I, Bentwich Z, Lieberman J. Blood. 2009 Sep 3. 114(10):2181-92. 10.1182/blood-2009-02-205062 PubMed 19584398.
Backbone
  Vector backbone: pLL3.7
  Backbone size w/o insert (bp): 7650
  Vector type: Lentiviral, RNAi
Growth in bacteria
  Bacterial resistance: Ampicillin, 100 μg/mL
  Growth temperature: 37°C
  Growth strain: Stbl3
  Copy number: High Copy
Gene/Insert
  Cloning method: Restriction Enzyme; 5′ cloning site XbaI (not destroyed); 3′ cloning site XhoI (not destroyed)
  Sequencing primers: 5′ n/a
Resource information
  A portion of this plasmid was derived from a plasmid made by: The pLL3.7 cassette containing the U6 promoter and a control short hairpin was replaced by a cassette containing the U6 promoter and an approx 500 bp genomic fragment for expression of the mature miRNA from pSIREN-RetroQ-miRNA expression vectors, kindly provided by Dr. B. Ramratnam, Brown University
Terms and licenses: Academic/Nonprofit Terms; Industry Terms: Not Available to Industry
How to cite: pLL3.7_hsa-miR-150 was a gift from Judy Lieberman (Addgene plasmid # 25792 ; http://n2t.net/addgene:25792 ; RRID:Addgene_25792)
