[The description below was written by a language model from this plasmid's Addgene catalogue record.]
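Description:
pLL3.7_hsa-miR-150 is a lentiviral RNAi-type vector built on the pLL3.7 (LentiLox 3.7) backbone, recorded as about 7.65 kb without insert, and designed to express the human microRNA miR-150 in mammalian cells after lentiviral transduction. In bacteria it is maintained as a high-copy plasmid under ampicillin selection. The recommended host is Stbl3, a recombination-deficient strain commonly chosen for lentiviral plasmids because their repeated LTR sequences are prone to rearrangement.

According to the record, the original pLL3.7 cassette, which consisted of a U6 promoter driving a control short hairpin, was removed and replaced by a cassette taken from a pSIREN-RetroQ-based miRNA expression vector. The replacement cassette contains a U6 promoter followed by a genomic fragment of roughly 500 bp that encompasses the miRNA locus. The U6 promoter is an RNA polymerase III promoter, so the transcript from this fragment is expected to enter the cell's endogenous miRNA processing pathway and yield the mature miRNA, rather than delivering a synthetic hairpin. The cassette was inserted by restriction cloning between XbaI and XhoI sites, both of which remain intact.

No feature table accompanies the record, so other elements of the backbone, such as LTRs, packaging signal or any reporter, are not documented here, and the exact insert boundaries are not stated. The associated publication concerns microRNA function in megakaryocytic differentiation of K562 cells, which suggests the construct was used for stable miRNA overexpression in that kind of haematopoietic cell model.
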