>Addgene plasmid #25792 | pLL3.7_hsa-miR-150 | depositor partial sequence | sequence record 12098 | Author sequence
GAGTGGGTGTGCAGTTTCTGCGACTCAGGGTGGCGTCCCCCCAACCTGTCCCTGCCCCTTCCTGCCCTCT
TTGATGCGGCCCCACTTCCTCTGGCAGGAACCCCCGCCCTCCCTGGACCTGGGTATAAGGCAGGGACTGG
GCCCACGGGGAGGCAGCGTCCCCGAGGCAGCAGCGGCAGCGGCGGCTCCTCTCCCCATGGCCCTGTCTCC
CAACCCTTGTACCAGTGCTGGGCTCAGACCCTGGTACAGGCCTGGGGGACAGGGACCTGGGGACCCCGGC
ACCGGCAGGCCCCAAGGGGTGAGGTGAGCGGGCATTGGGACCTCCCCTCCCTGTACTCCCATCTCTGCTG
CGGCTTTTATGCGTCTCTCCCCTTCGGGTCCCACATATCCTCTGGTGCGCTCCTGCCTCACCGCCCCCAC
CCCATGCCTGTCGTCCCCACCTCTGTGTGATGCGCAAAGTACACCTGTTTCTATTGTACCTGCCTCTCGC
