>Addgene plasmid #25792 | pLL3.7_hsa-miR-150 | addgene partial sequence | sequence record 31812 | 25792 with PLL3.7-sense (CAGTGCAGGGGAAAGAATAGTAGAC)
TACAACTAAAGAATTACAAAAACAAATTACAAAAATTCAAAATTTTCGGGTTTATTACAGGGACAGCAGA
GATCCAGTTTGGTTAGTACCGGGCCCGCTCTAGAAGATCTGGGCAGGAAGAGGGCCTATTTCCCATGATT
CCTTCATATTTGCATATACGATACAAGGCTGTTAGAGAGATAATTAGAATTAATTTGACTGTAAACACAA
AGATATTAGTACAAAATACGTGACGTAGAAAGTAATAATTTCTTGGGTAGTTTGCAGTTTTAAAATTATG
TTTTAAAATGGACTATCATATGCTTACCGTAACTTGAAAGTATTTCGATTTCTTGGCTTTATATATCTTG
TGGAAAGGACGAGGATCCGAGTGGGTGTGCAGTTTCTGCGACTCAGGGTGGCGTCCCCCCAACCTGTCCC
TGCCCCTTCCTGCCCTCTTTGATGCGGCCCCACTTCCTCTGGCAGGAACCCCCGCCCTCCCTGGACCTGG
GTATAAGGCAGGGACTGGGCCCACGGGGAGGCAGCGTCCCCGAGGCAGCAGCGGCAGCGGCGGCTCCTCT
CCCCATGGCCCTGTCTCCCAACCCTTGTACCAGTGCTGGGCTCAGACCCTGGTACAGGCCTGGGGGACAG
GGACCTGGGGACCCCGGCACCGGCAGGCCCCAAGGGGTGAGGTGAGCGGGCATTGGGACCTCCCCTCCCT
GTACTCCCATCTCTGCTGCGGCTTTTATGCGTCTCTCCCCTTCGGGTCCCACATATCCTCTGGTGCGCTC
CTGCCTCACCGCCCCCACCCCATGCCTGTCGTCCCCACCTCTGTGTGATGCGC
